>Addgene plasmid #190106 | MMLV-RT(dRH) for Split-PE (pEH50) | addgene full sequence | sequence record 370601 | Addgene NGS Result
GTTGACATTGATTATTGACTAGTTATTAATAGTAATCAATTACGGGGTCATTAGTTCATAGCCCATATAT
GGAGTTCCGCGTTACATAACTTACGGTAAATGGCCCGCCTGGCTGACCGCCCAACGACCCCCGCCCATTG
ACGTCAATAATGACGTATGTTCCCATAGTAACGCCAATAGGGACTTTCCATTGACGTCAATGGGTGGAGT
ATTTACGGTAAACTGCCCACTTGGCAGTACATCAAGTGTATCATATGCCAAGTACGCCCCCTATTGACGT
CAATGACGGTAAATGGCCCGCCTGGCATTATGCCCAGTACATGACCTTATGGGACTTTCCTACTTGGCAG
TACATCTACGTATTAGTCATCGCTATTACCATGGTGATGCGGTTTTGGCAGTACATCAATGGGCGTGGAT
AGCGGTTTGACTCACGGGGATTTCCAAGTCTCCACCCCATTGACGTCAATGGGAGTTTGTTTTGGCACCA
AAATCAACGGGACTTTCCAAAATGTCGTAACAACTCCGCCCCATTGACGCAAATGGGCGGTAGGCGTGTA
CGGTGGGAGGTCTATATAAGCAGAGCTGGTTTAGTGAACCGTCAGATCCGCTAGAGATCCGCGGCCGCTA
ATACGACTCACTATAGGGAGAGCCGCCACCATGAAACGGACAGCCGACGGAAGCGAGTTCGAGTCACCAA
AGAAGAAGCGGAAAGTCACCCTAAATATAGAAGATGAGTATCGGCTACATGAGACCTCAAAAGAGCCAGA
TGTTTCTCTAGGGTCCACATGGCTGTCTGATTTTCCTCAGGCCTGGGCGGAAACCGGGGGCATGGGACTG
GCAGTTCGCCAAGCTCCTCTGATCATACCTCTGAAAGCAACCTCTACCCCCGTGTCCATAAAACAATACC
CCATGTCACAAGAAGCCAGACTGGGGATCAAGCCCCACATACAGAGACTGTTGGACCAGGGAATACTGGT
ACCCTGCCAGTCCCCCTGGAACACGCCCCTGCTACCCGTTAAGAAACCAGGGACTAATGATTATAGGCCT
GTCCAGGATCTGAGAGAAGTCAACAAGCGGGTGGAAGACATCCACCCCACCGTGCCCAACCCTTACAACC
TCTTGAGCGGGCTCCCACCGTCCCACCAGTGGTACACTGTGCTTGATTTAAAGGATGCCTTTTTCTGCCT
GAGACTCCACCCCACCAGTCAGCCTCTCTTCGCCTTTGAGTGGAGAGATCCAGAGATGGGAATCTCAGGA
CAATTGACCTGGACCAGACTCCCACAGGGTTTCAAAAACAGTCCCACCCTGTTTAATGAGGCACTGCACA
GAGACCTAGCAGACTTCCGGATCCAGCACCCAGACTTGATCCTGCTACAGTACGTGGATGACTTACTGCT
GGCCGCCACTTCTGAGCTAGACTGCCAACAAGGTACTCGGGCCCTGTTACAAACCCTAGGGAACCTCGGG
TATCGGGCCTCGGCCAAGAAAGCCCAAATTTGCCAGAAACAGGTCAAGTATCTGGGGTATCTTCTAAAAG
AGGGTCAGAGATGGCTGACTGAGGCCAGAAAAGAGACTGTGATGGGGCAGCCTACTCCGAAGACCCCTCG
ACAACTAAGGGAGTTCCTAGGGAAGGCAGGCTTCTGTCGCCTCTTCATCCCTGGGTTTGCAGAAATGGCA
GCCCCCCTGTACCCTCTCACCAAACCGGGGACTCTGTTTAATTGGGGCCCAGACCAACAAAAGGCCTATC
AAGAAATCAAGCAAGCTCTTCTAACTGCCCCAGCCCTGGGGTTGCCAGATTTGACTAAGCCCTTTGAACT
CTTTGTCGACGAGAAGCAGGGCTACGCCAAAGGTGTCCTAACGCAAAAACTGGGACCTTGGCGTCGGCCG
GTGGCCTACCTGTCCAAAAAGCTAGACCCAGTAGCAGCTGGGTGGCCCCCTTGCCTACGGATGGTAGCAG
CCATTGCCGTACTGACAAAGGATGCAGGCAAGCTAACCATGGGACAGCCACTAGTCATTCTGGCCCCCCA
TGCAGTAGAGGCACTAGTCAAACAACCCCCCGACCGCTGGCTTTCCAACGCCCGGATGACTCACTATCAG
GCCTTGCTTTTGGACACGGACCGGGTCCAGTTCGGACCGGTGGTAGCCCTGAACCCGGCTACGCTGCTCC
CACTGCCTGAGGAAGGGCTGCAACACAACTGCCTTTCTGGCGGCTCAAAAAGAACCGCCGACGGCAGCGA
ATTCGAGCCCAAGAAGAAGAGGAAAGTCTAACCGGTCATCATCACCATCACCATTGAGTTTAAACCCGCT
GATCAGCCTCGACTGTGCCTTCTAGTTGCCAGCCATCTGTTGTTTGCCCCTCCCCCGTGCCTTCCTTGAC
CCTGGAAGGTGCCACTCCCACTGTCCTTTCCTAATAAAATGAGAAAATTGCATCGCATTGTCTGAGTAGG
TGTCATTCTATTCTGGGGGGTGGGGTGGGGCAGGACAGCAAGGGGGAGGATTGGGAAGACAATAGCAGGC
ATGCTGGGGATGCGGTGGGCTCTATGGCTTCTGAGGCGGAAAGAACCAGCTGGGGCTCGATACCGTCGAC
CTCTAGCTAGAGCTTGGCGTAATCATGGTCATAGCTGTTTCCTGTGTGAAATTGTTATCCGCTCACAATT
CCACACAACATACGAGCCGGAAGCATAAAGTGTAAAGCCTAGGGTGCCTAATGAGTGAGCTAACTCACAT
TAATTGCGTTGCGCTCACTGCCCGCTTTCCAGTCGGGAAACCTGTCGTGCCAGCTGCATTAATGAATCGG
CCAACGCGCGGGGAGAGGCGGTTTGCGTATTGGGCGCTCTTCCGCTTCCTCGCTCACTGACTCGCTGCGC
TCGGTCGTTCGGCTGCGGCGAGCGGTATCAGCTCACTCAAAGGCGGTAATACGGTTATCCACAGAATCAG
GGGATAACGCAGGAAAGAACATGTGAGCAAAAGGCCAGCAAAAGGCCAGGAACCGTAAAAAGGCCGCGTT
GCTGGCGTTTTTCCATAGGCTCCGCCCCCCTGACGAGCATCACAAAAATCGACGCTCAAGTCAGAGGTGG
CGAAACCCGACAGGACTATAAAGATACCAGGCGTTTCCCCCTGGAAGCTCCCTCGTGCGCTCTCCTGTTC
CGACCCTGCCGCTTACCGGATACCTGTCCGCCTTTCTCCCTTCGGGAAGCGTGGCGCTTTCTCATAGCTC
ACGCTGTAGGTATCTCAGTTCGGTGTAGGTCGTTCGCTCCAAGCTGGGCTGTGTGCACGAACCCCCCGTT
CAGCCCGACCGCTGCGCCTTATCCGGTAACTATCGTCTTGAGTCCAACCCGGTAAGACACGACTTATCGC
CACTGGCAGCAGCCACTGGTAACAGGATTAGCAGAGCGAGGTATGTAGGCGGTGCTACAGAGTTCTTGAA
GTGGTGGCCTAACTACGGCTACACTAGAAGAACAGTATTTGGTATCTGCGCTCTGCTGAAGCCAGTTACC
TTCGGAAAAAGAGTTGGTAGCTCTTGATCCGGCAAACAAACCACCGCTGGTAGCGGTGGTTTTTTTGTTT
GCAAGCAGCAGATTACGCGCAGAAAAAAAGGATCTCAAGAAGATCCTTTGATCTTTTCTACGGGGTCTGA
CACTCAGTGGAACGAAAACTCACGTTAAGGGATTTTGGTCATGAGATTATCAAAAAGGATCTTCACCTAG
ATCCTTTTAAATTAAAAATGAAGTTTTAAATCAATCTAAAGTATATATGAGTAAACTTGGTCTGACAGTT
ACCAATGCTTAATCAGTGAGGCACCTATCTCAGCGATCTGTCTATTTCGTTCATCCATAGTTGCCTGACT
CCCCGTCGTGTAGATAACTACGATACGGGAGGGCTTACCATCTGGCCCCAGTGCTGCAATGATACCGCGA
GACCCACGCTCACCGGCTCCAGATTTATCAGCAATAAACCAGCCAGCCGGAAGGGCCGAGCGCAGAAGTG
GTCCTGCAACTTTATCCGCCTCCATCCAGTCTATTAATTGTTGCCGGGAAGCTAGAGTAAGTAGTTCGCC
AGTTAATAGTTTGCGCAACGTTGTTGCCATTGCTACAGGCATCGTGGTGTCACGCTCGTCGTTTGGTATG
GCTTCATTCAGCTCCGGTTCCCAACGATCAAGGCGAGTTACATGATCCCCCATGTTGTGCAAAAAAGCGG
TTAGCTCCTTCGGTCCTCCGATCGTTGTCAGAAGTAAGTTGGCCGCAGTGTTATCACTCATGGTTATGGC
AGCACTGCATAATTCTCTTACTGTCATGCCATCCGTAAGATGCTTTTCTGTGACTGGTGAGTACTCAACC
AAGTCATTCTGAGAATAGTGTATGCGGCGACCGAGTTGCTCTTGCCCGGCGTCAATACGGGATAATACCG
CGCCACATAGCAGAACTTTAAAAGTGCTCATCATTGGAAAACGTTCTTCGGGGCGAAAACTCTCAAGGAT
CTTACCGCTGTTGAGATCCAGTTCGATGTAACCCACTCGTGCACCCAACTGATCTTCAGCATCTTTTACT
TTCACCAGCGTTTCTGGGTGAGCAAAAACAGGAAGGCAAAATGCCGCAAAAAAGGGAATAAGGGCGACAC
GGAAATGTTGAATACTCATACTCTTCCTTTTTCAATATTATTGAAGCATTTATCAGGGTTATTGTCTCAT
GAGCGGATACATATTTGAATGTATTTAGAAAAATAAACAAATAGGGGTTCCGCGCACATTTCCCCGAAAA
GTGCCACCTGACGTCGACGGATCGGGAGATCGATCTCCCGATCCCCTAGGGTCTACTCTCAGTACAATCT
GCTCTGATGCCGCATAGTTAAGCCAGTATCTGCTCCCTGCTTGTGTGTTGGAGGTCGCTGAGTAGTGCGC
GAGCAAAATTTAAGCTACAACAAGGCAAGGCTTGACCGACAATTGCATGAAGAATCTGCTTAGGGTTAGG
CGTTTTGCGCTGCTTCGCGATGTACGGGCCAGATATACGC
Features (pLannotate 1.2.2; 15 found; start..end, strand, type, name):
      4..383     +  enhancer       CMV enhancer: human cytomegalovirus immediate early enhancer
    384..587     +  promoter       CMV promoter: human cytomegalovirus (CMV) immediate early promoter
    629..647     +  promoter       T7 promoter: promoter for bacteriophage T7 RNA polymerase
    718..2205    +  CDS            gag-pol (fragment): Moloney murine leukemia virus Gag-Pol polyprotein; gag-pol; contains a read-through stop codon
   2323..2547    +  polyA_signal   bGH poly(A) signal: bovine growth hormone polyadenylation signal
   2551..2572    +  promoter       SV40 promoter (fragment): SV40 enhancer and early promoter
   2577..2593    +  misc_feature   MCS (fragment): pBluescript multiple cloning site
   2642..2658    -  protein_bind   lac operator: The lac repressor binds to the lac operator to inhibit transcription in E. coli. This inhibition can be relieved by adding lactose or isopropyl-β-D-thiogalactopyranoside (IPTG). lac repressor encoded by lacI
   2666..2696    -  promoter       lac promoter: promoter for the E. coli lac operon
   2711..2732    -  protein_bind   CAP binding site: CAP binding activates transcription in the presence of cAMP. E. coli catabolite activator protein
   2745..2837    -  CDS            lacI (fragment): lac repressor; lacI; The lac repressor binds to the lac operator to inhibit transcription in E. coli. This inhibition can be relieved by adding lactose or isopropyl-β-D-thiogalactopyranoside (IPTG).
   3020..3608    -  rep_origin     ori: high-copy-number ColE1/pMB1/pBR322/pUC origin of replication
   3779..4639    -  CDS            AmpR: β-lactamase; bla; confers resistance to ampicillin, carbenicillin, and related antibiotics
   4640..4744    -  promoter       AmpR promoter: bla
   4815..4859    -  misc_feature   bom (fragment): basis of mobility region from pBR322
