[The description below was written by a language model from this plasmid's Addgene catalogue record and pLannotate feature annotations shown in this document.]
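Description:
MMLV-RT(dRH) for Split-PE (pEH50) is a 5.0 kb mammalian expression plasmid built on the pCMV-T7 backbone. It is maintained in E. coli at high copy through a ColE1/pUC-type origin and selected with ampicillin via the β-lactamase gene and its native promoter. Short remnants of common cloning-vector sequence (lac promoter/operator, CAP site, lacI and SV40 promoter fragments, a bom fragment) are annotated in the backbone but appear to be leftovers rather than functional parts. No mammalian selection marker is annotated.

The payload is a synthetic Moloney murine leukemia virus reverse transcriptase. It carries the engineered mutations of the RT used in the PE2 prime editor and lacks the RNase H domain, removed by deleting the C-terminal 181 amino acids. The annotation software detects this open reading frame as a fragment of the MMLV Gag-Pol polyprotein. According to the catalogue entry, the RT is flanked at both termini by bipartite nuclear localization signals; these are not separately annotated in the feature table. Expression is driven by the CMV immediate-early enhancer and promoter and terminated by the bovine growth hormone polyadenylation signal. A T7 promoter sits between the CMV promoter and the coding sequence and would also permit in vitro transcription of the insert.

The construct is intended for Split-PE, a prime-editing format in which the reverse transcriptase is expressed as a free, untethered protein rather than fused to the Cas9 nickase. It supplies only the compact RT component, so the Cas9 nickase and prime editing guide RNA must come from other constructs.
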