Addgene plasmid #190106: MMLV-RT(dRH) for Split-PE (pEH50)
Purpose: Expresses MMLV-RT (from PE2) with truncated RNAse H domain (dRH) for Split-PE use
Depositing lab: Keith Joung. Depositing organization: Massachusetts General Hospital. Publication: Engineered CRISPR prime editors with compact, untethered reverse transcriptases. Grunewald J, Miller BR, Szalay RN, Cabeceiras PK, Woodilla CJ, Holtz EJB, Petri K, Joung JK. Nat Biotechnol. 2023 Mar;41(3):337-343. doi: 10.1038/s41587-022-01473-1. Epub 2022 Sep 26. PubMed 36163548.
Backbone
  Vector backbone: pCMV-T7, Addgene #132775
  Vector type: Mammalian Expression
Growth in bacteria
  Bacterial resistance: Ampicillin, 100 μg/mL
  Growth temperature: 37°C
  Growth strain: DH5alpha
  Copy number: High Copy
Gene/Insert
  Gene/Insert name: MMLV-RT(delta RNAseH)
  Species: Synthetic
  Mutation: mutations from RT in PE2 and truncation of RNAse H domain (C-terminal 181AA)
  Promoter: CMV
  Tag / fusion protein: bpNLS (N terminal on insert); bpNLS (C terminal on insert)
  Cloning method: Gibson Cloning
Terms and licenses: Academic/Nonprofit Terms; Industry Terms: Not Available to Industry
How to cite: MMLV-RT(dRH) for Split-PE (pEH50) was a gift from Keith Joung (Addgene plasmid # 190106 ; http://n2t.net/addgene:190106 ; RRID:Addgene_190106)
